Addgene plasmid #37913: MSCV-N 6bE5a
Depositing lab: Karl Munger. Depositing organization: Brigham and Women's Hospital. Publication: Interpreting cancer genomes using systematic host network perturbations by tumour virus proteins. Rozenblatt-Rosen O, Deo RC, Padi M, Adelmant G, Calderwood MA, Rolland T, Grace M, Dricot A, Askenazi M, Tavares M, Pevzner SJ, Abderazzaq F, Byrdsong D, Carvunis AR, Chen AA, Cheng J, Correll M, Duarte M, Fan C, Feltkamp MC, Ficarro SB, Franchi R, Garg BK, Gulbahce N, Hao T, Holthaus AM, James R, Korkhin A, Litovchick L, Mar JC, Pak TR, Rabello S, Rubio R, Shen Y, Singh S, Spangle JM, Tasan M, Wanamaker S, Webber JT, Roecklein-Canfield J, Johannsen E, Barabasi AL, Beroukhim R, Kieff E, Cusick ME, Hill DE, Munger K, Marto JA, Quackenbush J, Roth FP, DeCaprio JA, Vidal M. Nature. 2012 Jul 26;487(7408):491-5. 10.1038/nature11288 PubMed 22810586.
Backbone
  Vector backbone: MSCV-N FLAGHA
  Backbone size w/o insert (bp): 8162
  Total vector size (bp): 6942
  Vector type: Mammalian Expression, Retroviral
  Selectable markers: Puromycin
Growth in bacteria
  Bacterial resistance: Ampicillin, 100 μg/mL
  Growth temperature: 37°C
  Growth strain: DH5alpha
  Copy number: Low Copy
Gene/Insert
  Gene/Insert name: HPV 6b E5a (alt names: E5a; HPV6bgp6)
  Species: HPV
  Insert size (bp): 280
  GenBank ID: NP_040301.1
  Entrez Gene: E5a (a.k.a. HPV6bgp6)
  Promoter: PKG
  Tag / fusion protein: Flag (N terminal on backbone); HA (N terminal on backbone)
  Cloning method: Gateway Cloning
  Sequencing primers: 5′ LXSN 5'; 3′ MSCV-N seq. rev
Resource information
  A portion of this plasmid was derived from a plasmid made by: Peter Howley lab
Terms and licenses: Academic/Nonprofit Terms; Industry Terms: Not Available to Industry
How to cite: MSCV-N 6bE5a was a gift from Karl Munger (Addgene plasmid # 37913 ; http://n2t.net/addgene:37913 ; RRID:Addgene_37913)
