[The description below was written by a language model from this plasmid's Addgene catalogue record.]
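Description:
MSCV-N 6bE5a is a murine stem cell virus (MSCV)-based retroviral vector for mammalian expression, built on the MSCV-N FLAGHA backbone and carrying the E5a open reading frame of human papillomavirus type 6b. The roughly 280 bp E5a insert was introduced by Gateway recombination, placing it in frame behind tandem Flag and HA epitopes supplied by the backbone, so the viral protein is produced with an N-terminal Flag-HA tag. The plasmid is maintained in E. coli as a low-copy construct under ampicillin selection, and transduced mammalian cells can be selected with puromycin.

The record lists the promoter as "PKG", most likely meaning PGK. In MSCV-type vectors of this design the retroviral LTR usually drives the gene of interest while an internal PGK promoter drives the puromycin resistance gene, but no feature table is provided, so the arrangement cannot be confirmed here. The listed total size (6942 bp) is smaller than the listed backbone size (8162 bp). This is consistent with the Gateway reaction replacing a larger destination cassette with the short insert, although the record does not explain it.

As a retroviral transfer vector, it would be used with packaging functions supplied in trans to generate virus for stable delivery into target cells. The associated study systematically examined how tumour virus proteins perturb host cell networks, and the dual epitope tag suits tandem affinity purification and detection of E5a with its host-cell partners, as well as analysis of cells stably expressing this low-risk HPV protein.
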