>Addgene plasmid #37913 | MSCV-N 6bE5a | depositor partial sequence | sequence record 47506 | Tag and insert
AGATCTGCCACCATGGACTACAAGGATGACGATGACAAGCTCGATGGAGGATACCCATACGATGTTCCAG
ATTACGCTGCTCGAGGTTATCAAACAAGTTTGTACAAAAAAGTTGGCACCATGGAAGTGGTGCCTGTACA
AATAGCTGCAGGAACAACCAGCACATTCATACTGCCTGTTATAATTGCATTTGTTGTATGTTTTGTTAGC
ATCATACTTATTGTATGGATATCTGAGTTTATTGTGTACACATCTGTGCTAGTACTAACACTGCTTTTAT
ATTTACTATTGTGGCTGCTATTAACAACCCCCTTGCAATTTTTCCTACTAACTCTACTTGTGTGTTACTG
TCCCGCATTGTATATACACTACTATATTGTTACCACACAGCAATAGCCAACTTTCTTGTACAAAGTGGTT
CGATAACGAATT
