>Addgene plasmid #37913 | MSCV-N 6bE5a | addgene partial sequence | sequence record 50351 | pLXSN-5
TCACTTCTCTAGGCGCCGGAATTAGATCTGCCACCATGGACTACAAGGATGACGATGACAAGCTCGATGG
AGGATACCCATACGATGTTCCAGATTACGCTGCTCGAGGTTATCAAACAAGTTTGTACAAAAAAGTTGGC
ACCATGGAAGTGGTGCCTGTACAAATAGCTGCAGGAACAACCAGCACATTCATACTGCCTGTTATAATTG
CATTTGTTGTATGTTTTGTTAGCATCATACTTATTGTATGGATATCTGAGTTTATTGTGTACACATCTGT
GCTAGTACTAACACTGCTTTTATATTTACTATTGTGGCTGCTATTAACAACCCCCTTGCAATTTTTCCTA
CTAACTCTACTTGTGTGTTACTGTCCCGCATTGTATATACACTACTATATTGTTACCACACAGCAATAGC
CAACTTTCTTGTACAAAGTGGTTCGATAACGAATTCCGCCCCCCCCCCC
